Addgene plasmid #75972: LIMK2 gRNA (BRDN0001148526)
Purpose: 3rd generation lentiviral gRNA plasmid targeting human LIMK2
Depositing lab: John Doench & David Root. Depositing organization: Broad Institute. Publication: Optimized sgRNA design to maximize activity and minimize off-target effects of CRISPR-Cas9. Doench JG, Fusi N, Sullender M, Hegde M, Vaimberg EW, Donovan KF, Smith I, Tothova Z, Wilen C, Orchard R, Virgin HW, Listgarten J, Root DE. Nat Biotechnol. 2016 Jan 18. doi: 10.1038/nbt.3437. PubMed 26780180.
Backbone
  Vector backbone: lentiGuide-Puro
  Backbone manufacturer: Zhang Lab (Addgene plasmid # 52963)
  Vector type: Mammalian Expression, Lentiviral, CRISPR
  Selectable markers: Puromycin
Growth in bacteria
  Bacterial resistance: Ampicillin, 100 μg/mL
  Growth temperature: 37°C
  Growth strain: DH5alpha
  Copy number: High Copy
Gene/Insert
  Gene/Insert name: LIMK2 (alt names: LIMK2; NM_001031801.1)
  gRNA/shRNA sequence: CCTCCTCCACTCGAAGTGTG
  Species: H. sapiens (human)
  Entrez Gene: LIMK2
  Promoter: hU6
  Cloning method: Unknown
  Sequencing primers: 5′ U6-F; 3′ pS2-R
Terms and licenses: Academic/Nonprofit Terms; Industry Terms: Not Available to Industry
Depositor comments: The gRNA was designed to target the following Genbank reference sequence(s): NM_001031801.1,NM_005569.3,NM_016733.2. Note that this plasmid does NOT contain Cas9. It should be used in conjunction with lentiCas9-Blast (Addgene #52962) or otherwise with cell lines already expressing Cas9. Browse the full kinome gRNA library at http://www.addgene.org/pooled-library/broadgpp-human-kinome/ or visit http://www.broadinstitute.org/rnai/public/ for detailed protocols and information.
How to cite: LIMK2 gRNA (BRDN0001148526) was a gift from John Doench & David Root (Addgene plasmid # 75972 ; http://n2t.net/addgene:75972 ; RRID:Addgene_75972)
