[The description below was written by a language model from this plasmid's Addgene catalogue record and pLannotate feature annotations shown in this document.]
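Description:
LIMK2 gRNA (BRDN0001148526) is a third-generation lentiviral CRISPR guide plasmid built on the lentiGuide-Puro backbone and designed to target human LIMK2, with the guide chosen against three LIMK2 reference transcripts. It is maintained in E. coli as a high-copy plasmid through a ColE1/pUC-type origin and ampicillin resistance (AmpR). The backbone also carries an f1 origin, an SV40 origin and remnants of lac and phage-promoter cloning elements.

The lentiviral transfer cassette begins with an RSV promoter fused to a truncated HIV-1 5' LTR, which drives Tat-independent production of the genomic RNA in packaging cells. This is followed by the Ψ packaging signal, a partial gag sequence, the Rev response element for Rev-dependent nuclear export, and a cPPT/CTS. The cassette ends in a self-inactivating ΔU3 3' LTR with a downstream SV40 polyadenylation signal.

Within the provirus, a human U6 RNA polymerase III promoter transcribes the LIMK2-specific spacer joined to the Streptococcus pyogenes Cas9 guide RNA scaffold. A separate EF-1α promoter, comprising the core promoter and intron A, drives puromycin N-acetyltransferase for selection of transduced mammalian cells. A WPRE downstream of this marker enhances transcript expression.

The plasmid does not encode Cas9, so it must be used with a separate Cas9 vector such as lentiCas9-Blast or in cells that already express the nuclease. It belongs to a human kinome guide collection produced with optimised sgRNA design rules, and it is suited to knocking out LIMK2 by lentiviral delivery.
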