Features (pLannotate 1.2.2; 29 found; start..end, strand, type, name):
     14..80      +  CDS            small t antigen (fragment): SV40 (simian virus 40) small t antigen
    106..317     +  promoter       EF-1α core promoter: core promoter for human elongation factor EF-1α
    318..1256    +  intron         EF-1α intron A: intron upstream of the start codon of human EF-1α
   1278..1877    +  CDS            PuroR (fragment): puromycin N-acetyltransferase; pac from Streptomyces; confers resistance to puromycin
   1893..2481    +  misc_feature   WPRE: woodchuck hepatitis virus posttranscriptional regulatory element
   2532..2551    +  misc_feature   cPPT/CTS (fragment): central polypurine tract and central termination sequence of HIV-1
   2553..2786    +  LTR            3' LTR (ΔU3): self-inactivating 3' long terminal repeat (LTR) from HIV-1
   2864..2985    +  polyA_signal   SV40 poly(A) signal: SV40 polyadenylation signal
   3025..3160    +  rep_origin     SV40 ori: SV40 origin of replication
   3181..3199    -  promoter       T7 promoter: promoter for bacteriophage T7 RNA polymerase
   3207..3362    +  CDS            lacZα (fragment): LacZα fragment of β-galactosidase; lacZ fragment
   3367..3795    +  rep_origin     f1 ori (sequence partly withheld): f1 bacteriophage origin of replication; arrow indicates direction of (+) strand synthesis
   3848..3952    +  promoter       AmpR promoter: bla
   3953..4813    +  CDS            AmpR: β-lactamase; bla; confers resistance to ampicillin, carbenicillin, and related antibiotics
   4984..5572    +  rep_origin     ori: high-copy-number ColE1/pMB1/pBR322/pUC origin of replication
   5755..5847    +  CDS            lacI (fragment): lac repressor; lacI; The lac repressor binds to the lac operator to inhibit transcription in E. coli. This inhibition can be relieved by adding lactose or isopropyl-β-D-thiogalactopyranoside (IPTG).
   5860..5881    +  protein_bind   CAP binding site: CAP binding activates transcription in the presence of cAMP. E. coli catabolite activator protein
   5896..5926    +  promoter       lac promoter: promoter for the E. coli lac operon
   5934..5950    +  protein_bind   lac operator: The lac repressor binds to the lac operator to inhibit transcription in E. coli. This inhibition can be relieved by adding lactose or isopropyl-β-D-thiogalactopyranoside (IPTG). lac repressor encoded by lacI
   5995..6013    +  promoter       T3 promoter: promoter for bacteriophage T3 RNA polymerase
   6041..6267    +  promoter       RSV promoter: Rous sarcoma virus enhancer/promoter
   6268..6448    +  LTR            5' LTR (truncated): truncated 5' long terminal repeat (LTR) from HIV-1
   6495..6620    +  misc_feature   HIV-1 Ψ: packaging signal of human immunodeficiency virus type 1
   6604..6967    +  CDS            HIV-1 gag (fragment): gag protein from human immunodeficiency virus 1; gag
   7113..7346    +  misc_feature   RRE: The Rev response element (RRE) of HIV-1 allows for Rev-dependent mRNA export from the nucleus to the cytoplasm.
   7723..7749    +  CDS            Rev (fragment): human immunodeficiency virus 1 (HIV-1) Rev protein; rev; enhances nuclear export of unspliced and incompletely spliced viral mRNAs
   7753..7993    +  promoter       U6 promoter: RNA polymerase III promoter for human U6 snRNA
   8023..8098    +  misc_RNA       gRNA scaffold: guide RNA scaffold for the Streptococcus pyogenes CRISPR/Cas9 system
   8154..8271    +  misc_feature   cPPT/CTS: central polypurine tract and central termination sequence of HIV-1
>Addgene plasmid #75972 | LIMK2 gRNA (BRDN0001148526) | addgene full sequence | sequence record 184932 | Addgene Assembled Sequence
CCCGGGTGCAAAGATGGATAAAGTTTTAAACAGAGAGGAATCTTTGCAGCTAATGGACCTTCTAGGTCTT
GAAAGGAGTGGGAATTGGCTCCGGTGCCCGTCAGTGGGCAGAGCGCACATCGCCCACAGTCCCCGAGAAG
TTGGGGGGAGGGGTCGGCAATTGATCCGGTGCCTAGAGAAGGTGGCGCGGGGTAAACTGGGAAAGTGATG
TCGTGTACTGGCTCCGCCTTTTTCCCGAGGGTGGGGGAGAACCGTATATAAGTGCAGTAGTCGCCGTGAA
CGTTCTTTTTCGCAACGGGTTTGCCGCCAGAACACAGGTAAGTGCCGTGTGTGGTTCCCGCGGGCCTGGC
CTCTTTACGGGTTATGGCCCTTGCGTGCCTTGAATTACTTCCACCTGGCTGCAGTACGTGATTCTTGATC
CCGAGCTTCGGGTTGGAAGTGGGTGGGAGAGTTCGAGGCCTTGCGCTTAAGGAGCCCCTTCGCCTCGTGC
TTGAGTTGAGGCCTGGCCTGGGCGCTGGGGCCGCCGCGTGCGAATCTGGTGGCACCTTCGCGCCTGTCTC
GCTGCTTTCGATAAGTCTCTAGCCATTTAAAATTTTTGATGACCTGCTGCGACGCTTTTTTTCTGGCAAG
ATAGTCTTGTAAATGCGGGCCAAGATCTGCACACTGGTATTTCGGTTTTTGGGGCCGCGGGCGGCGACGG
GGCCCGTGCGTCCCAGCGCACATGTTCGGCGAGGCGGGGCCTGCGAGCGCGGCCACCGAGAATCGGACGG
GGGTAGTCTCAAGCTGGCCGGCCTGCTCTGGTGCCTGGCCTCGCGCCGCCGTGTATCGCCCCGCCCTGGG
CGGCAAGGCTGGCCCGGTCGGCACCAGTTGCGTGAGCGGAAAGATGGCCGCTTCCCGGCCCTGCTGCAGG
GAGCTCAAAATGGAGGACGCGGCGCTCGGGAGAGCGGGCGGGTGAGTCACCCACACAAAGGAAAAGGGCC
TTTCCGTCCTCAGCCGTCGCTTCATGTGACTCCACGGAGTACCGGGCGCCGTCCAGGCACCTCGATTAGT
TCTCGAGCTTTTGGAGTACGTCGTCTTTAGGTTGGGGGGAGGGGTTTTATGCGATGGAGTTTCCCCACAC
TGAGTGGGTGGAGACTGAAGTTAGGCCAGCTTGGCACTTGATGTAATTCTCCTTGGAATTTGCCCTTTTT
GAGTTTGGATCTTGGTTCATTCTCAAGCCTCAGACAGTGGTTCAAAGTTTTTTTCTTCCATTTCAGGTGT
CGTGACGTACGGCCACCATGACCGAGTACAAGCCCACGGTGCGCCTCGCCACCCGCGACGACGTCCCCAG
GGCCGTACGCACCCTCGCCGCCGCGTTCGCCGACTACCCCGCCACGCGCCACACCGTCGATCCGGACCGC
CACATCGAGCGGGTCACCGAGCTGCAAGAACTCTTCCTCACGCGCGTCGGGCTCGACATCGGCAAGGTGT
GGGTCGCGGACGACGGCGCCGCCGTGGCGGTCTGGACCACGCCGGAGAGCGTCGAAGCGGGGGCGGTGTT
CGCCGAGATCGGCCCGCGCATGGCCGAGTTGAGCGGTTCCCGGCTGGCCGCGCAGCAACAGATGGAAGGC
CTCCTGGCGCCGCACCGGCCCAAGGAGCCCGCGTGGTTCCTGGCCACCGTCGGAGTCTCGCCCGACCACC
AGGGCAAGGGTCTGGGCAGCGCCGTCGTGCTCCCCGGAGTGGAGGCGGCCGAGCGCGCCGGGGTGCCCGC
CTTCCTGGAGACCTCCGCGCCCCGCAACCTCCCCTTCTACGAGCGGCTCGGCTTCACCGTCACCGCCGAC
GTCGAGGTGCCCGAAGGACCGCGCACCTGGTGCATGACCCGCAAGCCCGGTGCCTGAACGCGTTAAGTCG
ACAATCAACCTCTGGATTACAAAATTTGTGAAAGATTGACTGGTATTCTTAACTATGTTGCTCCTTTTAC
GCTATGTGGATACGCTGCTTTAATGCCTTTGTATCATGCTATTGCTTCCCGTATGGCTTTCATTTTCTCC
TCCTTGTATAAATCCTGGTTGCTGTCTCTTTATGAGGAGTTGTGGCCCGTTGTCAGGCAACGTGGCGTGG
TGTGCACTGTGTTTGCTGACGCAACCCCCACTGGTTGGGGCATTGCCACCACCTGTCAGCTCCTTTCCGG
GACTTTCGCTTTCCCCCTCCCTATTGCCACGGCGGAACTCATCGCCGCCTGCCTTGCCCGCTGCTGGACA
GGGGCTCGGCTGTTGGGCACTGACAATTCCGTGGTGTTGTCGGGGAAATCATCGTCCTTTCCTTGGCTGC
TCGCCTGTGTTGCCACCTGGATTCTGCGCGGGACGTCCTTCTGCTACGTCCCTTCGGCCCTCAATCCAGC
GGACCTTCCTTCCCGCGGCCTGCTGCCGGCTCTGCGGCCTCTTCCGCGTCTTCGCCTTCGCCCTCAGACG
AGTCGGATCTCCCTTTGGGCCGCCTCCCCGCGTCGACTTTAAGACCAATGACTTACAAGGCAGCTGTAGA
TCTTAGCCACTTTTTAAAAGAAAAGGGGGGACTGGAAGGGCTAATTCACTCCCAACGAAGACAAGATCTG
CTTTTTGCTTGTACTGGGTCTCTCTGGTTAGACCAGATCTGAGCCTGGGAGCTCTCTGGCTAACTAGGGA
ACCCACTGCTTAAGCCTCAATAAAGCTTGCCTTGAGTGCTTCAAGTAGTGTGTGCCCGTCTGTTGTGTGA
CTCTGGTAACTAGAGATCCCTCAGACCCTTTTAGTCAGTGTGGAAAATCTCTAGCAGTACGTATAGTAGT
TCATGTCATCTTATTATTCAGTATTTATAACTTGCAAAGAAATGAATATCAGAGAGTGAGAGGAACTTGT
TTATTGCAGCTTATAATGGTTACAAATAAAGCAATAGCATCACAAATTTCACAAATAAAGCATTTTTTTC
ACTGCATTCTAGTTGTGGTTTGTCCAAACTCATCAATGTATCTTATCATGTCTGGCTCTAGCTATCCCGC
CCCTAACTCCGCCCATCCCGCCCCTAACTCCGCCCAGTTCCGCCCATTCTCCGCCCCATGGCTGACTAAT
TTTTTTTATTTATGCAGAGGCCGAGGCCGCCTCGGCCTCTGAGCTATTCCAGAAGTAGTGAGGAGGCTTT
TTTGGAGGCCTAGGGACGTACCCAATTCGCCCTATAGTGAGTCGTATTACGCGCGCTCACTGGCCGTCGT
TTTACAACGTCGTGACTGGGAAAACCCTGGCGTTACCCAACTTAATCGCCTTGCAGCACATCCCCCTTTC
GCCAGCTGGCGTAATAGCGAAGAGGCCCGCACCGATCGCCCTTCCCAACAGTTGCGCAGCCTGAATGGCG
AATGGG
[124 nt withheld, positions 3367-3490]
C
[91 nt withheld, positions 3492-3582]
A
[49 nt withheld, positions 3584-3632]
CCTTTGACGTTGGAGTCCACGTTCTTT
[37 nt withheld, positions 3660-3696]
ACCCTATCTCGGTCTATTCTTTTGATTTATAAGGGATTTTGCCGATTTCGGCCTATTGGTTAAAAAATGA
GCTGATTTAACAAAAATTTAACGCGAATTTTAACAAAATATTAACGCTTACAATTTAGGTGGCACTTTTC
GGGGAAATGTGCGCGGAACCCCTATTTGTTTATTTTTCTAAATACATTCAAATATGTATCCGCTCATGAG
ACAATAACCCTGATAAATGCTTCAATAATATTGAAAAAGGAAGAGTATGAGTATTCAACATTTCCGTGTC
GCCCTTATTCCCTTTTTTGCGGCATTTTGCCTTCCTGTTTTTGCTCACCCAGAAACGCTGGTGAAAGTAA
AAGATGCTGAAGATCAGTTGGGTGCACGAGTGGGTTACATCGAACTGGATCTCAACAGCGGTAAGATCCT
TGAGAGTTTTCGCCCCGAAGAACGTTTTCCAATGATGAGCACTTTTAAAGTTCTGCTATGTGGCGCGGTA
TTATCCCGTATTGACGCCGGGCAAGAGCAACTCGGTCGCCGCATACACTATTCTCAGAATGACTTGGTTG
AGTACTCACCAGTCACAGAAAAGCATCTTACGGATGGCATGACAGTAAGAGAATTATGCAGTGCTGCCAT
AACCATGAGTGATAACACTGCGGCCAACTTACTTCTGACAACGATCGGAGGACCGAAGGAGCTAACCGCT
TTTTTGCACAACATGGGGGATCATGTAACTCGCCTTGATCGTTGGGAACCGGAGCTGAATGAAGCCATAC
CAAACGACGAGCGTGACACCACGATGCCTGTAGCAATGGCAACAACGTTGCGCAAACTATTAACTGGCGA
ACTACTTACTCTAGCTTCCCGGCAACAATTAATAGACTGGATGGAGGCGGATAAAGTTGCAGGACCACTT
CTGCGCTCGGCCCTTCCGGCTGGCTGGTTTATTGCTGATAAATCTGGAGCCGGTGAGCGTGGGTCTCGCG
GTATCATTGCAGCACTGGGGCCAGATGGTAAGCCCTCCCGTATCGTAGTTATCTACACGACGGGGAGTCA
GGCAACTATGGATGAACGAAATAGACAGATCGCTGAGATAGGTGCCTCACTGATTAAGCATTGGTAACTG
TCAGACCAAGTTTACTCATATATACTTTAGATTGATTTAAAACTTCATTTTTAATTTAAAAGGATCTAGG
TGAAGATCCTTTTTGATAATCTCATGACCAAAATCCCTTAACGTGAGTTTTCGTTCCACTGAGCGTCAGA
CCCCGTAGAAAAGATCAAAGGATCTTCTTGAGATCCTTTTTTTCTGCGCGTAATCTGCTGCTTGCAAACA
AAAAAACCACCGCTACCAGCGGTGGTTTGTTTGCCGGATCAAGAGCTACCAACTCTTTTTCCGAAGGTAA
CTGGCTTCAGCAGAGCGCAGATACCAAATACTGTTCTTCTAGTGTAGCCGTAGTTAGGCCACCACTTCAA
GAACTCTGTAGCACCGCCTACATACCTCGCTCTGCTAATCCTGTTACCAGTGGCTGCTGCCAGTGGCGAT
AAGTCGTGTCTTACCGGGTTGGACTCAAGACGATAGTTACCGGATAAGGCGCAGCGGTCGGGCTGAACGG
GGGGTTCGTGCACACAGCCCAGCTTGGAGCGAACGACCTACACCGAACTGAGATACCTACAGCGTGAGCT
ATGAGAAAGCGCCACGCTTCCCGAAGGGAGAAAGGCGGACAGGTATCCGGTAAGCGGCAGGGTCGGAACA
GGAGAGCGCACGAGGGAGCTTCCAGGGGGAAACGCCTGGTATCTTTATAGTCCTGTCGGGTTTCGCCACC
TCTGACTTGAGCGTCGATTTTTGTGATGCTCGTCAGGGGGGCGGAGCCTATGGAAAAACGCCAGCAACGC
GGCCTTTTTACGGTTCCTGGCCTTTTGCTGGCCTTTTGCTCACATGTTCTTTCCTGCGTTATCCCCTGAT
TCTGTGGATAACCGTATTACCGCCTTTGAGTGAGCTGATACCGCTCGCCGCAGCCGAACGACCGAGCGCA
GCGAGTCAGTGAGCGAGGAAGCGGAAGAGCGCCCAATACGCAAACCGCCTCTCCCCGCGCGTTGGCCGAT
TCATTAATGCAGCTGGCACGACAGGTTTCCCGACTGGAAAGCGGGCAGTGAGCGCAACGCAATTAATGTG
AGTTAGCTCACTCATTAGGCACCCCAGGCTTTACACTTTATGCTTCCGGCTCGTATGTTGTGTGGAATTG
TGAGCGGATAACAATTTCACACAGGAAACAGCTATGACCATGATTACGCCAAGCGCGCAATTAACCCTCA
CTAAAGGGAACAAAAGCTGGAGCTGCAAGCTTAATGTAGTCTTATGCAATACTCTTGTAGTCTTGCAACA
TGGTAACGATGAGTTAGCAACATGCCTTACAAGGAGAGAAAAAGCACCGTGCATGCCGATTGGTGGAAGT
AAGGTGGTACGATCGTGCCTTATTAGGAAGGCAACAGACGGGTCTGACATGGATTGGACGAACCACTGAA
TTGCCGCATTGCAGAGATATTGTATTTAAGTGCCTAGCTCGATACATAAACGGGTCTCTCTGGTTAGACC
AGATCTGAGCCTGGGAGCTCTCTGGCTAACTAGGGAACCCACTGCTTAAGCCTCAATAAAGCTTGCCTTG
AGTGCTTCAAGTAGTGTGTGCCCGTCTGTTGTGTGACTCTGGTAACTAGAGATCCCTCAGACCCTTTTAG
TCAGTGTGGAAAATCTCTAGCAGTGGCGCCCGAACAGGGACTTGAAAGCGAAAGGGAAACCAGAGGAGCT
CTCTCGACGCAGGACTCGGCTTGCTGAAGCGCGCACGGCAAGAGGCGAGGGGCGGCGACTGGTGAGTACG
CCAAAAATTTTGACTAGCGGAGGCTAGAAGGAGAGAGATGGGTGCGAGAGCGTCAGTATTAAGCGGGGGA
GAATTAGATCGCGATGGGAAAAAATTCGGTTAAGGCCAGGGGGAAAGAAAAAATATAAATTAAAACATAT
AGTATGGGCAAGCAGGGAGCTAGAACGATTCGCAGTTAATCCTGGCCTGTTAGAAACATCAGAAGGCTGT
AGACAAATACTGGGACAGCTACAACCATCCCTTCAGACAGGATCAGAAGAACTTAGATCATTATATAATA
CAGTAGCAACCCTCTATTGTGTGCATCAAAGGATAGAGATAAAAGACACCAAGGAAGCTTTAGACAAGAT
AGAGGAAGAGCAAAACAAAAGTAAGACCACCGCACAGCAAGCGGCCGCTGATCTTCAGACCTGGAGGAGG
AGATATGAGGGACAATTGGAGAAGTGAATTATATAAATATAAAGTAGTAAAAATTGAACCATTAGGAGTA
GCACCCACCAAGGCAAAGAGAAGAGTGGTGCAGAGAGAAAAAAGAGCAGTGGGAATAGGAGCTTTGTTCC
TTGGGTTCTTGGGAGCAGCAGGAAGCACTATGGGCGCAGCGTCAATGACGCTGACGGTACAGGCCAGACA
ATTATTGTCTGGTATAGTGCAGCAGCAGAACAATTTGCTGAGGGCTATTGAGGCGCAACAGCATCTGTTG
CAACTCACAGTCTGGGGCATCAAGCAGCTCCAGGCAAGAATCCTGGCTGTGGAAAGATACCTAAAGGATC
AACAGCTCCTGGGGATTTGGGGTTGCTCTGGAAAACTCATTTGCACCACTGCTGTGCCTTGGAATGCTAG
TTGGAGTAATAAATCTCTGGAACAGATTTGGAATCACACGACCTGGATGGAGTGGGACAGAGAAATTAAC
AATTACACAAGCTTAATACACTCCTTAATTGAAGAATCGCAAAACCAGCAAGAAAAGAATGAACAAGAAT
TATTGGAATTAGATAAATGGGCAAGTTTGTGGAATTGGTTTAACATAACAAATTGGCTGTGGTATATAAA
ATTATTCATAATGATAGTAGGAGGCTTGGTAGGTTTAAGAATAGTTTTTGCTGTACTTTCTATAGTGAAT
AGAGTTAGGCAGGGATATTCACCATTATCGTTTCAGACCCACCTCCCAACCCCGAGGGGACCCAGAGAGG
GCCTATTTCCCATGATTCCTTCATATTTGCATATACGATACAAGGCTGTTAGAGAGATAATTAGAATTAA
TTTGACTGTAAACACAAAGATATTAGTACAAAATACGTGACGTAGAAAGTAATAATTTCTTGGGTAGTTT
GCAGTTTTAAAATTATGTTTTAAAATGGACTATCATATGCTTACCGTAACTTGAAAGTATTTCGATTTCT
TGGCTTTATATATCTTGTGGAAAGGACGAAACACCGCCTCCTCCACTCGAAGTGTGGTTTTAGAGCTAGA
AATAGCAAGTTAAAATAAGGCTAGTCCGTTATCAACTTGAAAAAGTGGCACCGAGTCGGTGCTTTTTTAA
GCTTGGCGTAACTAGATCTTGAGACAAATGGCAGTATTCATCCACAATTTTAAAAGAAAAGGGGGGATTG
GGGGGTACAGTGCAGGGGAAAGAATAGTAGACATAATAGCAACAGACATACAAACTAAAGAATTACAAAA
ACAAATTACAAAAATTCAAAATTTTCGGGTTTATTACAGGGACAGCAGAGATCCACTTTGGCGCCGGCTC
GAGGGGG
