>Addgene plasmid #75972 | LIMK2 gRNA (BRDN0001148526) | depositor partial sequence | sequence record 143432 | Target Sequence
CCTCCTCCACTCGAAGTGTG
