>Addgene plasmid #75972 | LIMK2 gRNA (BRDN0001148526) | addgene partial sequence | sequence record 184931 | hU6-F
ACGTGACGTAGAAAGTAATAATTTCTTGGGTAGTTTGCAGTTTTAAAATTATGTTTTAAAATGGACTATC
ATATGCTTACCGTAACTTGAAAGTATTTCGATTTCTTGGCTTTATATATCTTGTGGAAAGGACGAAACAC
CGCCTCCTCCACTCGAAGTGTGGTTTTAGAGCTAGAAATAGCAAGTTAAAATAAGGCTAGTCCGTTATCA
ACTTGAAAAAGTGGCACCGAGTCGGTGCTTTTTTAAGCTTGGCGTAACTAGATCTTGAGACAAATGGCAG
TATTCATCCACAATTTTAAAAGAAAAGGGGGGATTGGGGGGTACAGTGCAGGGGAAAGAATAGTAGACAT
AATAGCAACAGACATACAAACTAAAGAATTACAAAAACAAATTACAAAAATTCAAAATTTTCGGGTTTAT
TACAGGGACAGCAGAGATCCACTTTGGCGCCGGCTCGAGGGGGCCCGGGTGCAAAGATGGATAAAGTTTT
AAACAGAGAGGAATCTTTGCAGCTAATGGACCTTCTAGGTCTTGAAAGGAGTGGGAATTGGCTCCGGTGC
CCGTCAGTGN
